Addgene plasmid #74990: pMSCV-puro-TTF-1-wt
Purpose: Retroviral vector holding the human wild-type full-length TTF-1 (NKX2-1) cDNA
Depositing lab: David Mu. Depositing organization: Eastern Virginia Medical School. Publication: Thyroid Transcription Factor 1 Reprograms Angiogenic Activities of Secretome. Wood LW, Cox NI, Phelps CA, Lai SC, Poddar A, Talbot C Jr, Mu D. Sci Rep. 2016 Feb 25;6:19857. doi: 10.1038/srep19857. PubMed 26912193.
Backbone
  Vector backbone: pMSCV-puro
  Backbone manufacturer: Clontech
  Vector type: Mammalian Expression, Retroviral
  Selectable markers: Puromycin
Growth in bacteria
  Bacterial resistance: Ampicillin, 100 μg/mL
  Growth temperature: 37°C
  Growth strain: NEB Stable
  Copy number: Unknown
Gene/Insert
  Gene/Insert name: TTF-1 (alt name: NKX2-1)
  Species: H. sapiens (human)
  Insert size (bp): 1116
  Mutation: wild-type, full-length, without 3' UTR
  GenBank ID: NM_003317
  Entrez Gene: TTF1 (a.k.a. TTF-1, TTF-I)
  Cloning method: Restriction Enzyme; 5′ cloning site Xho I (not destroyed); 3′ cloning site Xho I (not destroyed)
  Sequencing primers: 5′ CCCTTGAACCTCCTCGTTCGACC; 3′ GAGACGTGCTACTTCCATTTGTC
Terms and licenses: Academic/Nonprofit Terms; Industry Terms: Not Available to Industry
How to cite: pMSCV-puro-TTF-1-wt was a gift from David Mu (Addgene plasmid # 74990 ; http://n2t.net/addgene:74990 ; RRID:Addgene_74990)
