[The description below was written by a language model from this plasmid's Addgene catalogue record and pLannotate feature annotations shown in this document.]
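Description:
pMSCV-puro-TTF-1-wt is a gammaretroviral expression vector built on the Clontech pMSCV-puro backbone and carrying the wild-type, full-length human TTF-1 (NKX2-1) cDNA without its 3′ UTR. The roughly 1.1 kb insert was cloned into a single XhoI site that is retained on both sides. The catalogue's Entrez link points to the gene symbol TTF1, but the GenBank reference, the alternative name and the annotated coding sequence all identify the insert as NKX2-1, the homeodomain transcription factor involved in thyroid and lung differentiation.

In the 7.4 kb plasmid, the proviral region is bounded by murine embryonic stem cell virus 5′ and 3′ LTRs. The 5′ LTR is followed by the Ψ packaging signal and a truncated, start-codon-less MMLV gag segment, which together allow the transcript to be encapsidated when viral proteins are supplied in trans by a packaging cell line. No separate promoter is annotated upstream of NKX2-1, so expression is presumably driven from the 5′ LTR, as is standard for MSCV vectors. Downstream, a mouse PGK promoter drives puromycin N-acetyltransferase, allowing selection of stably transduced mammalian cells. No epitope tag or reporter is annotated.

The bacterial portion contains a high-copy ColE1/pUC-type origin and the β-lactamase gene for ampicillin selection. It also carries nonfunctional remnants of earlier cloning vectors, including fragments of lacI, lacZα, rop, bom, TcR and env. The construct is suited to producing retrovirus for stable NKX2-1 expression in mammalian cells. The associated publication concerns how TTF-1 reprograms the angiogenic activity of the cellular secretome.
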