Features (pLannotate 1.2.2; 19 found; start..end, strand, type, name):
    579..920     +  misc_feature   MESV Ψ: packaging signal of murine embryonic stem cell virus
    987..1403    +  CDS            gag (truncated): truncated Moloney murine leukemia virus (MMLV) gag gene lacking the start codon
   1425..2537    +  CDS            NKX2-1: NKX21_HUMAN - Also known as NKX2A, TITF1, TTF1. Experimental evidence at protein level: Swiss-Prot protein existence level 1. Transcription factor that binds and activates the promoter of thyroid specific genes such as thyroglobulin, thyroperoxidase, and thyrotropin receptor. Crucial in the maintenance of the thyroid differentiation phenotype. May play a role in lung development and surfactant homeostasis. Forms a regulatory loop with GRHL2 that coordinates lung epithelial cell morphogenesis and differentiation. Activates the transcription of GNRHR and plays a role in enhancing the circadian o
   2563..3062    +  promoter       PGK promoter: mouse phosphoglycerate kinase 1 promoter
   3083..3682    +  CDS            PuroR: puromycin N-acetyltransferase; pac from Streptomyces alboniger; confers resistance to puromycin
   3782..4296    +  LTR            3' LTR: 3' long terminal repeat from murine embryonic stem cell virus
   4489..4505    -  protein_bind   lac operator: The lac repressor binds to the lac operator to inhibit transcription in E. coli. This inhibition can be relieved by adding lactose or isopropyl-β-D-thiogalactopyranoside (IPTG). lac repressor encoded by lacI
   4513..4543    -  promoter       lac promoter: promoter for the E. coli lac operon
   4558..4579    -  protein_bind   CAP binding site: CAP binding activates transcription in the presence of cAMP. E. coli catabolite activator protein
   4592..4684    -  CDS            lacI (fragment): lac repressor; lacI; The lac repressor binds to the lac operator to inhibit transcription in E. coli. This inhibition can be relieved by adding lactose or isopropyl-β-D-thiogalactopyranoside (IPTG).
   4867..5455    -  rep_origin     ori: high-copy-number ColE1/pMB1/pBR322/pUC origin of replication
   5626..6486    -  CDS            AmpR: β-lactamase; bla; confers resistance to ampicillin, carbenicillin, and related antibiotics
   6487..6591    -  promoter       AmpR promoter: bla
   6686..6721    +  CDS            rop (fragment): Rop protein, which maintains plasmids at low copy number; rop
   6823..6922    +  misc_feature   bom (fragment): basis of mobility region from pBR322
   6928..7077    -  CDS            lacZα (fragment): LacZα fragment of β-galactosidase; lacZ fragment
   7077..7278    -  CDS            TcR (fragment): tetracycline efflux protein; tet; confers resistance to tetracycline
   7279..7377    +  CDS            env (fragment): murine leukemia virus gPr80 envelope polyprotein precursor; env; proteolytically cleaved into gp70SU and p15TM subunits
   7419..515     +  LTR            5' LTR (across the origin): 5' long terminal repeat from murine embryonic stem cell virus
>Addgene plasmid #74990 | pMSCV-puro-TTF-1-wt | addgene full sequence | sequence record 148047 | Addgene assembled sequence
TGAAAGACCCCACCTGTAGGTTTGGCAAGCTAGCTTAAGTAACGCCATTTTGCAAGGCATGGAAAATACA
TAACTGAGAATAGAGAAGTTCAGATCAAGGTTAGGAACAGAGAGACAGCAGAATATGGGCCAAACAGGAT
ATCTGTGGTAAGCAGTTCCTGCCCCGGCTCAGGGCCAAGAACAGATGGTCCCCAGATGCGGTCCCGCCCT
CAGCAGTTTCTAGAGAACCATCAGATGTTTCCAGGGTGCCCCAAGGACCTGAAATGACCCTGTGCCTTAT
TTGAACTAACCAATCAGTTCGCTTCTCGCTTCTGTTCGCGCGCTTCTGCTCCCCGAGCTCAATAAAAGAG
CCCACAACCCCTCACTCGGCGCGCCAGTCCTCCGATAGACTGCGTCGCCCGGGTACCCGTATTCCCAATA
AAGCCTCTTGCTGTTTGCATCCGAATCGTGGACTCGCTGATCCTTGGGAGGGTCTCCTCAGATTGATTGA
CTGCCCACCTCGGGGGTCTTTCATTTGGAGGTTCCACCGAGATTTGGAGACCCCTGCCCAGGGACCACCG
ACCCCCCCGCCGGGAGGTAAGCTGGCCAGCGGTCGTTTCGTGTCTGTCTCTGTCTTTGTGCGTGTTTGTG
CCGGCATCTAATGTTTGCGCCTGCGTCTGTACTAGTTAGCTAACTAGCTCTGTATCTGGCGGACCCGTGG
TGGAACTGACGAGTTCTGAACACCCGGCCGCAACCCTGGGAGACGTCCCAGGGACTTTGGGGGCCGTTTT
TGTGGCCCGACCTGAGGAAGGGAGTCGATGTGGAATCCGACCCCGTCAGGATATGTGGTTCTGGTAGGAG
ACGAGAACCTAAAACAGTTCCCGCCTCCGTCTGAATTTTTGCTTTCGGTTTGGAACCGAAGCCGCGCGTC
TTGTCTGCTGCAGCGCTGCAGCATCGTTCTGTGTTGTCTCTGTCTGACTGTGTTTCTGTATTTGTCTGAA
AATTAGGGCCAGACTGTTACCACTCCCTTAAGTTTGACCTTAGGTCACTGGAAAGATGTCGAGCGGATCG
CTCACAACCAGTCGGTAGATGTCAAGAAGAGACGTTGGGTTACCTTCTGCTCTGCAGAATGGCCAACCTT
TAACGTCGGATGGCCGCGAGACGGCACCTTTAACCGAGACCTCATCACCCAGGTTAAGATCAAGGTCTTT
TCACCTGGCCCGCATGGACACCCAGACCAGGTCCCCTACATCGTGACCTGGGAAGCCTTGGCTTTTGACC
CCCCTCCCTGGGTCAAGCCCTTTGTACACCCTAAGCCTCCGCCTCCTCTTCCTCCATCCGCCCCGTCTCT
CCCCCTTGAACCTCCTCGTTCGACCCCGCCTCGATCCTCCCTTTATCCAGCCCTCACTCCTTCTCTAGGC
GCCGGAATTAGATCTCTCGAGACCATGTCGATGAGTCCAAAGCACACGACTCCGTTCTCAGTGTCTGACA
TCTTGAGTCCCCTGGAGGAAAGCTACAAGAAAGTGGGCATGGAGGGCGGCGGCCTCGGGGCTCCGCTGGC
GGCGTACAGGCAGGGCCAGGCGGCACCGCCAACAGCGGCCATGCAGCAGCACGCCGTGGGGCACCACGGC
GCCGTCACCGCCGCCTACCACATGACGGCGGCGGGGGTGCCCCAGCTCTCGCACTCCGCCGTGGGGGGCT
ACTGCAACGGCAACCTGGGCAACATGAGCGAGCTGCCGCCGTACCAGGACACCATGAGGAACAGCGCCTC
TGGCCCCGGATGGTACGGCGCCAACCCAGACCCGCGCTTCCCCGCCATCTCCCGCTTCATGGGCCCGGCG
AGCGGCATGAACATGAGCGGCATGGGCGGCCTGGGCTCGCTGGGGGACGTGAGCAAGAACATGGCCCCGC
TGCCAAGCGCGCCGCGCAGGAAGCGCCGGGTGCTCTTCTCGCAGGCGCAGGTGTACGAGCTGGAGCGACG
CTTCAAGCAACAGAAGTACCTGTCGGCGCCGGAGCGCGAGCACCTGGCCAGCATGATCCACCTGACGCCC
ACGCAGGTCAAGATCTGGTTCCAGAACCACCGCTACAAAATGAAGCGCCAGGCCAAGGACAAGGCGGCGC
AGCAGCAACTGCAGCAGGACAGCGGCGGCGGCGGGGGCGGCGGGGGCACCGGGTGCCCGCAGCAGCAACA
GGCTCAGCAGCAGTCGCCGCGACGCGTGGCGGTGCCGGTCCTGGTGAAAGACGGCAAACCGTGCCAGGCG
GGTGCCCCCGCGCCGGGCGCCGCCAGCCTACAAGGCCACGCGCAGCAGCAGGCGCAGCACCAGGCGCAGG
CCGCGCAGGCGGCGGCAGCGGCCATCTCCGTGGGCAGCGGTGGCGCCGGCCTTGGCGCACACCCGGGCCA
CCAGCCAGGCAGCGCAGGCCAGTCTCCGGACCTGGCGCACCACGCCGCCAGCCCCGCGGCGCTGCAGGGC
CAGGTATCCAGCCTGTCCCACCTGAACTCCTCGGGCTCGGACTACGGCACCATGTCCTGCTCCACCTTGC
TATACGGTCGGACCTGGTGACTCGAGGTTAACGAATTCTACCGGGTAGGGGAGGCGCTTTTCCCAAGGCA
GTCTGGAGCATGCGCTTTAGCAGCCCCGCTGGGCACTTGGCGCTACACAAGTGGCCTCTGGCCTCGCACA
CATTCCACATCCACCGGTAGGCGCCAACCGGCTCCGTTCTTTGGTGGCCCCTTCGCGCCACCTTCTACTC
CTCCCCTAGTCAGGAAGTTCCCCCCCGCCCCGCAGCTCGCGTCGTGCAGGACGTGACAAATGGAAGTAGC
ACGTCTCACTAGTCTCGTGCAGATGGACAGCACCGCTGAGCAATGGAAGCGGGTAGGCCTTTGGGGCAGC
GGCCAATAGCAGCTTTGCTCCTTCGCTTTCTGGGCTCAGAGGCTGGGAAGGGGTGGGTCCGGGGGCGGGC
TCAGGGGCGGGCTCAGGGGCGGGGCGGGCGCCCGAAGGTCCTCCGGAGGCCCGGCATTCTGCACGCTTCA
AAAGCGCACGTCTGCCGCGCTGTTCTCCTCTTCCTCATCTCCGGGCCTTTCGACCTGCAGCCCAAGCTTA
CCATGACCGAGTACAAGCCCACGGTGCGCCTCGCCACCCGCGACGACGTCCCCAGGGCCGTACGCACCCT
CGCCGCCGCGTTCGCCGACTACCCCGCCACGCGCCACACCGTCGATCCGGACCGCCACATCGAGCGGGTC
ACCGAGCTGCAAGAACTCTTCCTCACGCGCGTCGGGCTCGACATCGGCAAGGTGTGGGTCGCGGACGACG
GCGCCGCGGTGGCGGTCTGGACCACGCCGGAGAGCGTCGAAGCGGGGGCGGTGTTCGCCGAGATCGGCCC
GCGCATGGCCGAGTTGAGCGGTTCCCGGCTGGCCGCGCAGCAACAGATGGAAGGCCTCCTGGCGCCGCAC
CGGCCCAAGGAGCCCGCGTGGTTCCTGGCCACCGTCGGCGTCTCGCCCGACCACCAGGGCAAGGGTCTGG
GCAGCGCCGTCGTGCTCCCCGGAGTGGAGGCGGCCGAGCGCGCCGGGGTGCCCGCCTTCCTGGAGACCTC
CGCGCCCCGCAACCTCCCCTTCTACGAGCGGCTCGGCTTCACCGTCACCGCCGACGTCGAGGTGCCCGAA
GGACCGCGCACCTGGTGCATGACCCGCAAGCCCGGTGCCTGACGCCCGCCCCACGACCCGCAGCGCCCGA
CCGAAAGGAGCGCACGACCCCATGCATCGATAAAATAAAAGATTTTATTTAGTCTCCAGAAAAAGGGGGG
AATGAAAGACCCCACCTGTAGGTTTGGCAAGCTAGCTTAAGTAACGCCATTTTGCAAGGCATGGAAAATA
CATAACTGAGAATAGAGAAGTTCAGATCAAGGTTAGGAACAGAGAGACAGCAGAATATGGGCCAAACAGG
ATATCTGTGGTAAGCAGTTCCTGCCCCGGCTCAGGGCCAAGAACAGATGGTCCCCAGATGCGGTCCCGCC
CTCAGCAGTTTCTAGAGAACCATCAGATGTTTCCAGGGTGCCCCAAGGACCTGAAATGACCCTGTGCCTT
ATTTGAACTAACCAATCAGTTCGCTTCTCGCTTCTGTTCGCGCGCTTCTGCTCCCCGAGCTCAATAAAAG
AGCCCACAACCCCTCACTCGGCGCGCCAGTCCTCCGATAGACTGCGTCGCCCGGGTACCCGTGTATCCAA
TAAACCCTCTTGCAGTTGCATCCGACTTGTGGTCTCGCTGTTCCTTGGGAGGGTCTCCTCTGAGTGATTG
ACTACCCGTCAGCGGGGGTCTTTCATGGGTAACAGTTTCTTGAAGTTGGAGAACAACATTCTGAGGGTAG
GAGTCGAATATTAAGTAATCCTGACTCAATTAGCCACTGTTTTGAATCCACATACTCCAATACTCCTGAA
ATAGTTCATTATGGACAGCGCAGAAGAGCTGGGGAGAATTAATTCGTAATCATGGTCATAGCTGTTTCCT
GTGTGAAATTGTTATCCGCTCACAATTCCACACAACATACGAGCCGGAAGCATAAAGTGTAAAGCCTGGG
GTGCCTAATGAGTGAGCTAACTCACATTAATTGCGTTGCGCTCACTGCCCGCTTTCCAGTCGGGAAACCT
GTCGTGCCAGCTGCATTAATGAATCGGCCAACGCGCGGGGAGAGGCGGTTTGCGTATTGGGCGCTCTTCC
GCTTCCTCGCTCACTGACTCGCTGCGCTCGGTCGTTCGGCTGCGGCGAGCGGTATCAGCTCACTCAAAGG
CGGTAATACGGTTATCCACAGAATCAGGGGATAACGCAGGAAAGAACATGTGAGCAAAAGGCCAGCAAAA
GGCCAGGAACCGTAAAAAGGCCGCGTTGCTGGCGTTTTTCCATAGGCTCCGCCCCCCTGACGAGCATCAC
AAAAATCGACGCTCAAGTCAGAGGTGGCGAAACCCGACAGGACTATAAAGATACCAGGCGTTTCCCCCTG
GAAGCTCCCTCGTGCGCTCTCCTGTTCCGACCCTGCCGCTTACCGGATACCTGTCCGCCTTTCTCCCTTC
GGGAAGCGTGGCGCTTTCTCATAGCTCACGCTGTAGGTATCTCAGTTCGGTGTAGGTCGTTCGCTCCAAG
CTGGGCTGTGTGCACGAACCCCCCGTTCAGCCCGACCGCTGCGCCTTATCCGGTAACTATCGTCTTGAGT
CCAACCCGGTAAGACACGACTTATCGCCACTGGCAGCAGCCACTGGTAACAGGATTAGCAGAGCGAGGTA
TGTAGGCGGTGCTACAGAGTTCTTGAAGTGGTGGCCTAACTACGGCTACACTAGAAGGACAGTATTTGGT
ATCTGCGCTCTGCTGAAGCCAGTTACCTTCGGAAAAAGAGTTGGTAGCTCTTGATCCGGCAAACAAACCA
CCGCTGGTAGCGGTGGTTTTTTTGTTTGCAAGCAGCAGATTACGCGCAGAAAAAAAGGATCTCAAGAAGA
TCCTTTGATCTTTTCTACGGGGTCTGACGCTCAGTGGAACGAAAACTCACGTTAAGGGATTTTGGTCATG
AGATTATCAAAAAGGATCTTCACCTAGATCCTTTTAAATTAAAAATGAAGTTTTAAATCAATCTAAAGTA
TATATGAGTAAACTTGGTCTGACAGTTACCAATGCTTAATCAGTGAGGCACCTATCTCAGCGATCTGTCT
ATTTCGTTCATCCATAGTTGCCTGACTCCCCGTCGTGTAGATAACTACGATACGGGAGGGCTTACCATCT
GGCCCCAGTGCTGCAATGATACCGCGAGACCCACGCTCACCGGCTCCAGATTTATCAGCAATAAACCAGC
CAGCCGGAAGGGCCGAGCGCAGAAGTGGTCCTGCAACTTTATCCGCCTCCATCCAGTCTATTAATTGTTG
CCGGGAAGCTAGAGTAAGTAGTTCGCCAGTTAATAGTTTGCGCAACGTTGTTGCCATTGCTACAGGCATC
GTGGTGTCACGCTCGTCGTTTGGTATGGCTTCATTCAGCTCCGGTTCCCAACGATCAAGGCGAGTTACAT
GATCCCCCATGTTGTGCAAAAAAGCGGTTAGCTCCTTCGGTCCTCCGATCGTTGTCAGAAGTAAGTTGGC
CGCAGTGTTATCACTCATGGTTATGGCAGCACTGCATAATTCTCTTACTGTCATGCCATCCGTAAGATGC
TTTTCTGTGACTGGTGAGTACTCAACCAAGTCATTCTGAGAATAGTGTATGCGGCGACCGAGTTGCTCTT
GCCCGGCGTCAATACGGGATAATACCGCGCCACATAGCAGAACTTTAAAAGTGCTCATCATTGGAAAACG
TTCTTCGGGGCGAAAACTCTCAAGGATCTTACCGCTGTTGAGATCCAGTTCGATGTAACCCACTCGTGCA
CCCAACTGATCTTCAGCATCTTTTACTTTCACCAGCGTTTCTGGGTGAGCAAAAACAGGAAGGCAAAATG
CCGCAAAAAAGGGAATAAGGGCGACACGGAAATGTTGAATACTCATACTCTTCCTTTTTCAATATTATTG
AAGCATTTATCAGGGTTATTGTCTCATGAGCGGATACATATTTGAATGTATTTAGAAAAATAAACAAATA
GGGGTTCCGCGCACATTTCCCCGAAAAGTGCCACCTGACGTCTAAGAAACCATTATTATCATGACATTAA
CCTATAAAAATAGGCGTATCACGAGGCCCTTTCGTCTCGCGCGTTTCGGTGATGACGGTGAAAACCTCTG
ACACATGCAGCTCCCGGAGACGGTCACAGCTTGTCTGTAAGCGGATGCCGGGAGCAGACAAGCCCGTCAG
GGCGCGTCAGCGGGTGTTGGCGGGTGTCGGGGCTGGCTTAACTATGCGGCATCAGAGCAGATTGTACTGA
GAGTGCACCATATGCGGTGTGAAATACCGCACAGATGCGTAAGGAGAAAATACCGCATCAGGCGCCATTC
GCCATTCAGGCTGCGCAACTGTTGGGAAGGGCGATCGGTGCGGGCCTCTTCGCTATTACGCCAGCTGGCG
AAAGGGGGATGTGCTGCAAGGCGATTAAGTTGGGTAACGCCAGGGTTTTCCCAGTCACGACGTTGTAAAA
CGACGGCGCAAGGAATGGTGCATGCAAGGAGATGGCGCCCAACAGTCCCCCGGCCACGGGGCCTGCCACC
ATACCCACGCCGAAACAAGCGCTCATGAGCCCGAAGTGGCGAGCCCGATCTTCCCCATCGGTGATGTCGG
CGATATAGGCGCCAGCAACCGCACCTGTGGCGCCGGTGATGCCGGCCACGATGCGTCCGGCGTAGAGGCG
ATTAGTCCAATTTGTTAAAGACAGGATATCAGTGGTCCAGGCTCTAGTTTTGACTCAACAATATCACCAG
CTGAAGCCTATAGAGTACGAGCCATAGATAAAATAAAAGATTTTATTTAGTCTCCAGAAAAAGGGGGGAA
