>Addgene plasmid #74990 | pMSCV-puro-TTF-1-wt | depositor partial sequence | sequence record 141841 | human TTF-1 insert
ATGTCGATGAGTCCAAAGCACACGACTCCGTTCTCAGTGTCTGACATCTTGAGTCCCCTGGAGGAAAGCT
ACAAGAAAGTGGGCATGGAGGGCGGCGGCCTCGGGGCTCCGCTGGCGGCGTACAGGCAGGGCCAGGCGGC
ACCGCCAACAGCGGCCATGCAGCAGCACGCCGTGGGGCACCACGGCGCCGTCACCGCCGCCTACCACATG
ACGGCGGCGGGGGTGCCCCAGCTCTCGCACTCCGCCGTGGGGGGCTACTGCAACGGCAACCTGGGCAACA
TGAGCGAGCTGCCGCCGTACCAGGACACCATGAGGAACAGCGCCTCTGGCCCCGGATGGTACGGCGCCAA
CCCAGACCCGCGCTTCCCCGCCATCTCCCGCTTCATGGGCCCGGCGAGCGGCATGAACATGAGCGGCATG
GGCGGCCTGGGCTCGCTGGGGGACGTGAGCAAGAACATGGCCCCGCTGCCAAGCGCGCCGCGCAGGAAGC
GCCGGGTGCTCTTCTCGCAGGCGCAGGTGTACGAGCTGGAGCGACGCTTCAAGCAACAGAAGTACCTGTC
GGCGCCGGAGCGCGAGCACCTGGCCAGCATGATCCACCTGACGCCCACGCAGGTCAAGATCTGGTTCCAG
AACCACCGCTACAAAATGAAGCGCCAGGCCAAGGACAAGGCGGCGCAGCAGCAACTGCAGCAGGACAGCG
GCGGCGGCGGGGGCGGCGGGGGCACCGGGTGCCCGCAGCAGCAACAGGCTCAGCAGCAGTCGCCGCGACG
CGTGGCGGTGCCGGTCCTGGTGAAAGACGGCAAACCGTGCCAGGCGGGTGCCCCCGCGCCGGGCGCCGCC
AGCCTACAAGGCCACGCGCAGCAGCAGGCGCAGCACCAGGCGCAGGCCGCGCAGGCGGCGGCAGCGGCCA
TCTCCGTGGGCAGCGGTGGCGCCGGCCTTGGCGCACACCCGGGCCACCAGCCAGGCAGCGCAGGCCAGTC
TCCGGACCTGGCGCACCACGCCGCCAGCCCCGCGGCGCTGCAGGGCCAGGTATCCAGCCTGTCCCACCTG
AACTCCTCGGGCTCGGACTACGGCACCATGTCCTGCTCCACCTTGCTATACGGTCGGACCTGGTGA
