>Addgene plasmid #74990 | pMSCV-puro-TTF-1-wt | addgene partial sequence | sequence record 146083 | pLXSN5 5'-CCCTTGAACCTCCTCGTTCGACC-3'
CCCTCACTCCTTCTCTAGGCGCCGGAATTAGATCTCTCGAGACCATGTCGATGAGTCCNAAGCACACGAC
TCCGTTCTCAGTGTCTGACATCTTGAGTCCCCTGGAGGAAAGCTACAAGAAAGTGGGCATGGAGGGCGGC
GGCCTCGGGGCTCCGCTGGCGGCGTACAGGCAGGGCCAGGCGGCACCGCCAACAGCGGCCATGCAGCAGC
ACGCCGTGGGGCACCACGGCGCCGTCACCGCCGCCTACCACATGACGGCGGCGGGGGTGCCCCAGCTCTC
GCACTCCGCCGTGGGGGGCTACTGCAACGGCAACCTGGGCAACATGAGCGAGCTGCCGCCGTACCAGGAC
ACCATGAGGAACAGCGCCTCTGGCCCCGGATGGTACGGCGCCAACCCAGACCCGCGCTTCCCCGCCATCT
CCCGCTTCATGGGCCCGGCGAGCGGCATGAACATGAGCGGCATGGGCGGCCTGGGCTCGCTGGGGGACGT
GAGCAAGAACATGGCCCCGCTGCCAAGCGCGCCGCGCAGGAAGCGCCGGGTGCTCTTCTCGCAGGCGCAG
GTGTACGAGCTGGAGCGACGCTTCAAGCAACAGAAGTACCTGTCGGCGCCGGAGCGCGAGCACCTGGCCA
GCATGATCCACCTGACGCCCACGCAGGTCAAGATCTGGTTCCAGAACCACCGCTACAAAATGAAGCGCCA
GGCCAAGGACAAGGCGGCGCA
