>Addgene plasmid #74990 | pMSCV-puro-TTF-1-wt | addgene partial sequence | sequence record 146084 | mPGK-F 5'-cattctgcacgcttcaaaag-3'
CGGGCCTTTCGACCTGCAGCCCAAGCTTACCATGACCGAGTACAAGCCCACGGTGCGCCTCGCCACCCGC
GACGACGTCCCCAGGGCCGTACGCACCCTCGCCGCCGCGTTCGCCGACTACCCCGCCACGCGCCACACCG
TCGATCCGGACCGCCACATCGAGCGGGTCACCGAGCTGCAAGAACTCTTCCTCACGCGCGTCGGGCTCGA
CATCGGCAAGGTGTGGGTCGCGGACGACGGCGCCGCGGTGGCGGTCTGGACCACGCCGGAGAGCGTCGAA
GCGGGGGCGGTGTTCGCCGAGATCGGCCCGCGCATGGCCGAGTTGAGCGGTTCCCGGCTGGCCGCGCAGC
AACAGATGGAAGGCCTCCTGGCGCCGCACCGGCCCAAGGAGCCCGCGTGGTTCCTGGCCACCGTCGGCGT
CTCGCCCGACCACCAGGGCAAGGGTCTGGGCAGCGCCGTCGTGCTCCCCGGAGTGGAGGCGGCCGAGCGC
GCCGGGGTGCCCGCCTTCCTGGAGACCTCCGCGCCCCGCAACCTCCCCTTCTACGAGCGGCTCGGCTTCA
CCGTCACCGCCGACGTCGAGGTGCCCGAAGGACCGCGCAC
