>Addgene plasmid #74990 | pMSCV-puro-TTF-1-wt | addgene partial sequence | sequence record 148046 | MSCV_C_rev2 5'-ggccagaggccacttgtgtagcgcc-3'
AAGCGCATGCTCCAGACTGCCTTGGGAAAAGCGCCTCCCCTACCCGGTAGAATTCGTTAACCTCGAGTCA
CCAGGTCCGACCGTATAGCAAGGTGGAGCAGGACATGGTGCCGTAGTCCGAGCCCGAGGAGTTCAGGTGG
GACAGGCTGGATACCTGGCCCTGCAGCGCCGCGGGGCTGGCGGCGTGGTGCGCCAGGTCCGGAGACTGGC
CTGCGCTGCCTGGCTGGTGGCCCGGGTGTGCGCCAAGGCCGGCGCCACCGCTGCCCACGGAGATGGCCGC
TGCCGCCGCCTGCGCGGCCTGCGCCTGGTGCTGCGCCTGCTGCTGCGCGTGGCCTTGTAGGCTGGCGGCG
CCCGGCGCGGGGGCACCCGCCTGGCACGGTTTGCCGTCTTTCACCAGGACCGGCACCGCCACGCGTCGCG
GCGACTGCTGCTGAGCCTGTTGCTGCTGCGGGCACCCGGTGCCCCCGCCGCCCCCGCCGCCGCCGCTGTC
CTGCTGCAGTTGCTGCTGCGCCGCCTTGTCCTTGGCCTGGCGCTTCATTTTGTAGCGGTGGTTCTGGAAC
CA
